>Addgene plasmid #129928 | pRDAX-461 C-Tag UnaG[1] L32 FKBP EBPF2 | depositor full sequence | sequence record 249306 | Full Sequence
CCTGCCTCCAGGCCTCAATATTGGCCATTAGCCATATTATTCATTGGTTATATAGCATAAATCAATATTG
GCTATTGGCCATTGCATACGTTGTATCTATATCATAATATGTACATTTATATTGGCTCATGTCCAATATG
ACCGCCATGTTGGCATTGATTATTGACTAGTTATTAATAGTAATCAATTACGGGGTCATTAGTTCATAGC
CCATATATGGAGTTCCGCGTTACATAACTTACGGTAAATGGCCCGCCTGGCTGACCGCCCAACGACCCCC
GCCCATTGACGTCAATAATGACGTATGTTCCCATAGTAACGCCAATAGGGACTTTCCATTGACGTCAATG
GGTGGAGTATTTACGGTAAACTGCCCACTTGGCAGTACATCAAGTGTATCATATGCCAAGTCCGCCCCCT
ATTGACGTCAATGACGGTAAATGGCCCGCCTGGCATTATGCCCAGTACATGACCTTACGGGACTTTCCTA
CTTGGCAGTACATCTACGTATTAGTCATCGCTATTACCATGGTGATGCGGTTTTGGCAGTACACCAATGG
GCGTGGATAGCGGTTTGACTCACGGGGATTTCCAAGTCTCCACCCCATTGACGTCAATGGGAGTTTGTTT
TGGCACCAAAATCAACGGGACTTTCCAAAATGTCGTAATAACCCCGCCCCGTTGACGCAAATGGGCGGTA
GGCGTGTACGGTGGGAGGTCTATATAAGCAGAGCTCGTTTAGTGAACCGTCAGATCACTAGAAGCTTTAT
TGCGGTAGTTTATCACAGTTAAATTGCTAACGCAGTCAGTGCTTCTGACACAACAGTCTCGAACTTAAGC
TGCAGAAGTTGGTCGTGAGGCACTGGGCAGGTAAGTATCAAGGTTACAAGACAGGTTTAAGGAGACCAAT
AGAAACTGGGCTTGTCGAGACAGAGAAGACTCTTGCGTTTCTGATAGGCACCTATTGGTCTTACTGACAT
CCACTTTGCCTTTCTCTCCACAGGTGTCCACTCCCAGGCCACCATGGGAGTGCAGGTGGAAACCATCTCC
CCAGGAGACGGGCGCACCTTCCCCAAGCGCGGCCAGACCTGCGTGGTGCACTACACCGGGATGCTTGAAG
ATGGAAAGAAATTTGATTCCTCCCGGGACAGAAACAAGCCCTTTAAGTTTATGCTAGGCAAGCAGGAGGT
GATCCGAGGCTGGGAAGAAGGGGTTGCCCAGATGAGTGTGGGTCAGAGAGCCAAACTGACTATATCTCCA
GATTATGCCTATGGTGCCACTGGGCACCCAGGCATCATCCCACCACATGCCACTCTCGTCTTCGATGTGG
AGCTTCTAAAACTGGAAGACGTGGGTGGCGGAGGGAGCGAAGGCGGCGGATCCGGAGGGCCTGGCTCTGG
CGGAGAGGGGAGCGCTGGAGGCGGGTCAGCCGGTGGTGGGAGTGTCGAAAAGTTCGTGGGCACATGGAAG
ATTGCCGATAGCCACAACTTCGGCGAATACCTCAAAGCTATAGGGGCACCAAAAGAGCTTAGCGATGGTG
GAGATGCGACAACTCCCACACTGTACATTAGCCAGAAAGACGGAGACAAGATGACTGTCAAGATCGAGAA
TGGGCCTCCCACCTTTCTGGACACACAGGTTAAGTTCAAACTGGGTGAGGAGTTTGACGAGTTTCCCAGT
GATCGCAGGAAATAAGAATTCAGATCCGCCCCTCTCCCTCCCCCCCCCCTAACGTTACTGGCCGAAGCCG
CTTGGAATAAGGCCGGTGTGCGTTTGTCTATATGTTATTTTCCACCATATTGCCGTCTTTTGGCAATGTG
AGGGCCCGGAAACCTGGCCCTGTCTTCTTGACGAGCATTCCTAGGGGTCTTTCCCCTCTCGCCAAAGGAA
TGCAAGGTCTGTTGAATGTCGTGAAGGAAGCAGTTCCTCTGGTAGCTTCTTGAAGACAAACAACGTCTGT
AGCGACCCTTTGCAGGCAGCGGAACCCCCCACCTGGCGACAGGTGCCTCTGCGGCCAAAAGCCACGTGTA
TAAGATACACCTGCAAAGGCGGCACAACCCCAGTGCCACGTTGTGAGTTGGATAGTTGTGGAAAGAGTCA
AATGGCTCTCCTCAAGCGTATTCAACAAGGGGCTGAAGGATGCCCAGAAGGTACCCCATTGTATGGGATC
TGATCTGGGGCCTCGGTACACATGCTTTACATGTGTTTAGTCGAGGTTAAAAAAACGTCTAGGCCCCCCG
AACCACGGGGACGTGGTTTTCCTTTGAAAAACACGATGATAATATGGCCACAACCATGGTGAGCAAGGGC
GAGGAGCTGTTCACCGGGGTGGTGCCCATCCTGGTCGAGCTGGACGGCGACGTAAACGGCCACAAGTTCA
GCGTGAGGGGCGAGGGCGAGGGCGATGCCACCAACGGCAAGCTGACCCTGAAGTTCATCTGCACCACCGG
CAAGCTGCCCGTGCCCTGGCCCACCCTCGTGACCACCCTGAGCCACGGCGTGCAGTGCTTCGCCCGCTAC
CCCGACCACATGAAGCAGCACGACTTCTTCAAGTCCGCCATGCCCGAAGGCTACGTCCAGGAGCGCACCA
TCTTCTTCAAGGACGACGGCACCTACAAGACCCGCGCCGAGGTGAAGTTCGAGGGCGACACCCTGGTGAA
CCGCATCGAGCTGAAGGGCGTCGACTTCAAGGAGGACGGCAACATCCTGGGGCACAAGCTGGAGTACAAC
TTCAACAGCCACAACATCTATATCATGGCCGTCAAGCAGAAGAACGGCATCAAGGTGAACTTCAAGATCC
GCCACAACGTGGAGGACGGCAGCGTGCAGCTCGCCGACCACTACCAGCAGAACACCCCCATCGGCGACGG
CCCCGTGCTGCTGCCCGACAGCCACTACCTGAGCACCCAGTCCGTGCTGAGCAAAGACCCCAACGAGAAG
CGCGATCACATGGTCCTGCTGGAGTTCCGCACCGCCGCCGGGATCACTCTCGGCATGGACGAGCTGTACA
AGTAAACCGGTGCTCGAGGTACCGATGAATAGCTAAGGTCGAGGCCGCAGGTAAGTATCAAGGTTACAAG
ACAGGTTTAAGGAGACCAATAGAAACTGGGCTTGTCGAGACAGAGAAGACTCTTGCGTTTCTGATAGGCA
CCTATTGGTCTTACTGACATCCACTTTGCCTTTCTCTCCACAGGTGTCGACAATCAACCTCTGGATTACA
AAATTTGTGAAAGATTGACTGGTATTCTTAACTATGTTGCTCCTTTTACGCTATGTGGATACGCTGCTTT
AATGCCTTTGTATCATGCTATTGCTTCCCGTATGGCTTTCATTTTCTCCTCCTTGTATAAATCCTGGTTG
CTGTCTCTTTATGAGGAGTTGTGGCCCGTTGTCAGGCAACGTGGCGTGGTGTGCACTGTGTTTGCTGACG
CAACCCCCACTGGTTGGGGCATTGCCACCACCTGTCAGCTCCTTTCCGGGACTTTCGCTTTCCCCCTCCC
TATTGCCACGGCGGAACTCATCGCCGCCTGCCTTGCCCGCTGCTGGACAGGGGCTCGGCTGTTGGGCACT
GACAATTCCGTGGTGTTGTCGGGGAAGCTGACGTCCTTTCCATGGCTGCTCGCCTGTGTTGCCACCTGGA
TTCTGCGCGGGACGTCCTTCTGCTACGTCCCTTCGGCCCTCAATCCAGCGGACCTTCCTTCCCGCGGCCT
GCTGCCGGCTCTGCGGCCTCTTCCGCGTCTTCGCCTTCGCCCTCAGACGAGTCGGATCTCCCTTTGGGCC
GCCTCCCCGCCTGGAATTCGAGCTCGGTACGATCAGCCTCGACTGTGCCTTCTAGTTGCCAGCCATCTGT
TGTTTGCCCCTCCCCCGTGCCTTCCTTGACCCTGGAAGGTGCCACTCCCACTGTCCTTTCCTAATAAAAT
GAGGAAATTGCATCGCATTGTCTGAGTAGGTGTCATTCTATTCTGGGGGGTGGGGTGGGGCAGGACAGCA
AGGGGGAGGATTGGGAAGACAATAGCCCAGCTTTTGTTCCCTTTAGTGAGGGTTAATTGCGCGCTTGGCG
TAATCATGGTCATAGCTGTTTCCTGTGTGAAATTGTTATCCGCTAATTCACTCCTCAGGTGCAGGCTGCC
TATCAGAAGGTGGTGGCTGGTGTGGCCAATGCCCTGGCTCACAAATACCACTGAGATCTTTTTCCCTCTG
CCAAAAATTATGGGGACATCATGAAGCCCCTTGAGCATCTGACTTCTGGCTAATAAAGGAAATTTATTTT
CATTGCAATAGTGTGTTGGAATTTTTTGTGTCTCTCACTCGGAAGGACATATGGGAGGGCAAATCATTTA
AAACATCAGAATGAGTATTTGGTTTAGAGTTTGGCAACATATGCCCATATGCTGGCTGCCATGAACAAAG
GTTGGCTATAAAGAGGTCATCAGTATATGAAACAGCCCCCTGCTGTCCATTCCTTATTCCATAGAAAAGC
CTTGACTTGAGGTTAGATTTTTTTTATATTTTGTTTTGTGTTATTTTTTTCTTTAACATCCCTAAAATTT
TCCTTACATGTTTTACTAGCCAGATTTTTCCTCCTCTCCTGACTACTCCCAGTCATAGCTGTCCCTCTTC
TCTTATGGAGATCGGCCGGCCGCCGGCGTCGACGCGCGCGGCCGCGGCGCGCCGTTGCTGGCGTTTTTCC
ATAGGCTCCGCCCCCCTGACGAGCATCACAAAAATCGACGCTCAAGTCAGAGGTGGCGAAACCCGACAGG
ACTATAAAGATACCAGGCGTTTCCCCCTGGAAGCTCCCTCGTGCGCTCTCCTGTTCCGACCCTGCCGCTT
ACCGGATACCTGTCCGCCTTTCTCCCTTCGGGAAGCGTGGCGCTTTCTCATAGCTCACGCTGTAGGTATC
TCAGTTCGGTGTAGGTCGTTCGCTCCAAGCTGGGCTGTGTGCACGAACCCCCCGTTCAGCCCGACCGCTG
CGCCTTATCCGGTAACTATCGTCTTGAGTCCAACCCGGTAAGACACGACTTATCGCCACTGGCAGCAGCC
ACTGGTAACAGGATTAGCAGAGCGAGGTATGTAGGCGGTGCTACAGAGTTCTTGAAGTGGTGGCCTAACT
ACGGCTACACTAGAAGAACAGTATTTGGTATCTGCGCTCTGCTGAAGCCAGTTACCTTCGGAAAAAGAGT
TGGTAGCTCTTGATCCGGCAAACAAACCACCGCTGGTAGCGGTGGTTTTTTTGTTTGCAAGCAGCAGATT
ACGCGCAGAAAAAAAGGATCTCAAGAAGATCCTTTGATCTTTTCTACGGGGTCTGACGCTCAGTGGAACG
AAAACTCACGTTAAGGGATTTTGGTCATGAGATTATCAAAAAGGATCTTCACCTAGATCCTTTTAAATTA
AAAATGAAGTTTTAAATCAATCTAAAGTATATATGAGTAAACTTGGTCTGACAGTTACCAATGCTTAATC
AGTGAGGCACCTATCTCAGCGATCTGTCTATTTCGTTCATCCATAGTTGCCTGACTCCCCGTCGTGTAGA
TAACTACGATACGGGAGGGCTTACCATCTGGCCCCAGTGCTGCAATGATACCGCGAGACCCACGCTCACC
GGCTCCAGATTTATCAGCAATAAACCAGCCAGCCGGAAGGGCCGAGCGCAGAAGTGGTCCTGCAACTTTA
TCCGCCTCCATCCAGTCTATTAATTGTTGCCGGGAAGCTAGAGTAAGTAGTTCGCCAGTTAATAGTTTGC
GCAACGTTGTTGCCATTGCTACAGGCATCGTGGTGTCACGCTCGTCGTTTGGTATGGCTTCATTCAGCTC
CGGTTCCCAACGATCAAGGCGAGTTACATGATCCCCCATGTTGTGCAAAAAAGCGGTTAGCTCCTTCGGT
CCTCCGATCGTTGTCAGAAGTAAGTTGGCCGCAGTGTTATCACTCATGGTTATGGCAGCACTGCATAATT
CTCTTACTGTCATGCCATCCGTAAGATGCTTTTCTGTGACTGGTGAGTACTCAACCAAGTCATTCTGAGA
ATAGTGTATGCGGCGACCGAGTTGCTCTTGCCCGGCGTCAATACGGGATAATACCGCGCCACATAGCAGA
ACTTTAAAAGTGCTCATCATTGGAAAACGTTCTTCGGGGCGAAAACTCTCAAGGATCTTACCGCTGTTGA
GATCCAGTTCGATGTAACCCACTCGTGCACCCAACTGATCTTCAGCATCTTTTACTTTCACCAGCGTTTC
TGGGTGAGCAAAAACAGGAAGGCAAAATGCCGCAAAAAAGGGAATAAGGGCGACACGGAAATGTTGAATA
CTCATACTCTTCCTTTTTCAATATTATTGAAGCATTTATCAGGGTTATTGTCTCATGAGCGGATACATAT
TTGAATGTATTTAGAAAAATAAACAAATAGGGGTTCCGCGCACATTTCCCCGAAAAGTGCCACCTGACGT
CTAAGAAACCATTATTATCATGACATTAACCTATAAAAATAGGCGTATCACGAGGCCCTTTCGTCTACGC
GCGCGCCGGCGGCGCGCCGTCGACGGCCGGCCGCGGCCGCG
Features (pLannotate 1.2.2; 17 found; start..end, strand, type, name):
    154..531     +  enhancer       CMV enhancer: human cytomegalovirus immediate early enhancer
    533..732     +  promoter       CMV promoter: human cytomegalovirus (CMV) immediate early promoter
    871..1003    +  intron         chimeric intron: chimera between introns from human β-globin and immunoglobulin heavy chain genes
   1024..1347    +  CDS            FKBP1A: FKB1A_HUMAN - Also known as FKBP1, FKBP12. Experimental evidence at protein level: Swiss-Prot protein existence level 1. Keeps in an inactive conformation TGFBR1, the TGF-beta type I serine/threonine kinase receptor, preventing TGF-beta receptor activation in absence of ligand. Recruits SMAD7 to ACVR1B which prevents the association of SMAD2 and SMAD3 with the activin receptor complex, thereby blocking the activin signal. May modulate the RYR1 calcium channel activity. PPIases accelerate the folding of proteins. It catalyzes the cis-trans isomerization of proline imidic peptide bonds in oligop
   1444..1692    +  CDS            UnaG (fragment): UnaG is a basic (constitutively fluorescent) green fluorescent protein published in 2013, derived from Anguilla japonica. It has low acid sensitivity. It requires the cofactor bilirubin for fluorescence.
   1709..2295    +  misc_feature   IRES2: internal ribosome entry site (IRES) of the encephalomyocarditis virus (EMCV)
   2296..3015    +  CDS            EBFP2: enhanced blue variant of GFP (Ai et al., 2007) mammalian codon-optimized
   3061..3193    +  intron         chimeric intron: chimera between introns from human β-globin and immunoglobulin heavy chain genes
   3202..3790    +  misc_feature   WPRE: woodchuck hepatitis virus posttranscriptional regulatory element
   3794..3810    +  misc_feature   MCS (fragment): pUC18/19 multiple cloning site
   3823..3934    +  polyA_signal   bGH poly(A) signal: bovine growth hormone polyadenylation signal
   4030..4048    -  promoter       T3 promoter: promoter for bacteriophage T3 RNA polymerase
   4107..4181    +  CDS            HBB (fragment): HBB_PONPY - Experimental evidence at transcript level: Swiss-Prot protein existence level 2. Involved in oxygen transport from the lung to the various peripheral tissues. From Pongo pygmaeus (Bornean orangutan).
   4252..4307    +  polyA_signal   β-globin poly(A) signal: rabbit β-globin polyadenylation signal (Gil and Proudfoot, 1987)
   4686..5274    -  rep_origin     ori: high-copy-number ColE1/pMB1/pBR322/pUC origin of replication
   5445..6305    -  CDS            AmpR: β-lactamase; bla; confers resistance to ampicillin, carbenicillin, and related antibiotics
   6306..6410    -  promoter       AmpR promoter: bla
