[The description below was written by a language model from this plasmid's Addgene catalogue record and pLannotate feature annotations shown in this document.]
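Description:
pRDAX-461 C-Tag UnaG[1] L32 FKBP EBPF2 is a custom-built mammalian expression plasmid of about 6.5 kb designed as a protein–protein interaction assay vector for bimolecular or trimolecular fluorescence complementation (BiFC/TriFC). It is maintained in E. coli through a high-copy ColE1/pUC-type origin and selected with ampicillin via the β-lactamase gene and its native promoter.

The expression unit is driven by the human CMV immediate-early enhancer and promoter, followed by a chimeric β-globin/immunoglobulin intron that promotes efficient processing of the transcript. The first open reading frame encodes FKBP (FKBP12/FKBP1A), followed after a gap by a fragment of UnaG, the bilirubin-dependent green fluorescent protein from Japanese eel. This layout agrees with the "C-Tag" naming, with the split-UnaG fragment [1] at the C-terminus of the bait; the unannotated gap presumably corresponds to the "L32" linker, although the record does not define that term. The catalogue lists the insert as mouse, whereas the automated annotation matched it to the human protein; the two orthologues are very similar, so this does not settle the origin. Fluorescence would be reconstituted only when a partner protein carrying the complementary UnaG fragment is brought close by, and FKBP is a familiar module for rapamycin-inducible dimerisation, though the record does not name a partner construct.

Downstream, an EMCV IRES drives EBFP2 from the same transcript, giving a blue marker of transfection and expression level independent of complementation. A second chimeric intron, a WPRE and the bGH polyadenylation signal follow. A β-globin fragment with the rabbit β-globin poly(A) signal and a T3 promoter are also annotated beyond the cassette and look like backbone remnants.
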