Addgene plasmid #129928: pRDAX-461 C-Tag UnaG[1] L32 FKBP EBPF2
Purpose: PPI (BiFC/TriFC) assay vector
Depositing lab: Gary Lewin. Depositing organization: Max-Delbrueck-Centrum fuer Molekulare Medizin (MDC).
Backbone
  Vector backbone: custom built
  Vector type: Mammalian Expression
Growth in bacteria
  Bacterial resistance: Ampicillin, 100 μg/mL
  Growth temperature: 37°C
  Growth strain: DH5alpha
  Copy number: High Copy
Gene/Insert
  Gene/Insert name: FKBP
  Species: M. musculus (mouse)
  Cloning method: Restriction Enzyme; 5′ cloning site unknown (unknown if destroyed); 3′ cloning site unknown (unknown if destroyed)
Terms and licenses: Academic/Nonprofit Terms; Industry Terms: Not Available to Industry
How to cite: pRDAX-461 C-Tag UnaG[1] L32 FKBP EBPF2 was a gift from Gary Lewin (Addgene plasmid # 129928 ; http://n2t.net/addgene:129928 ; RRID:Addgene_129928)
